>Addgene plasmid #109291 | pEGFPN1zetawt.15 | addgene full sequence | sequence record 211333 | Addgene NGS Result
CGTTACATAACTTACGGTAAATGGCCCGCCTGGCTGACCGCCCAACGACCCCCGCCCATTGACGTCAATA
ATGACGTATGTTCCCATAGTAACGCCAATAGGGACTTTCCATTGACGTCAATGGGTGGAGTATTTACGGT
AAACTGCCCACTTGGCAGTACATCAAGTGTATCATATGCCAAGTACGCCCCCTATTGACGTCAATGACGG
TAAATGGCCCGCCTGGCATTATGCCCAGTACATGACCTTATGGGACTTTCCTACTTGGCAGTACATCTAC
GTATTAGTCATCGCTATTACCATGGTGATGCGGTTTTGGCAGTACATCAATGGGCGTGGATAGCGGTTTG
ACTCACGGGGATTTCCAAGTCTCCACCCCATTGACGTCAATGGGAGTTTGTTTTGGCACCAAAATCAACG
GGACTTTCCAAAATGTCGTAACAACTCCGCCCCATTGACGCAAATGGGCGGTAGGCGTGTACGGTGGGAG
GTCTATATAAGCAGAGCTGGTTTAGTGAACCGTCAGATCCGCTAGCGCTACCGGACTCAGATCTCGAGCT
CAAGCTTCGAATTCTGATGAAGTGGAAAGTGTCTGTTCTCGCCTGCATCCTCCACGTGCGGTTCCCAGGA
GCAGAGGCACAGAGCTTTGGTCTGCTGGATCCCAAACTCTGCTACTTGCTAGATGGAATCCTCTTCATCT
ACGGAGTCATCATCACAGCCCTGTACCTGAGAGCAAAATTCAGCAGGAGTGCAGAGACCGCTGCCAACCT
GCAGGACCCCAACCAGCTCTACAATGAGCTCAATCTAGGGCGAAGAGAGGAATATGACGTCTTGGAGAAG
AAGCGGGCTCGGGATCCAGAGATGGGAGGCAAACAGCAGAGGAGGAGGAACCCCCAGGAAGGCGTATACA
ATGCACTGCAGAAAGACAAGATGGCAGAAGCCTACAGTGAGATCGGCACAAAAGGCGAGAGGCGGAGAGG
CAAGGGGCACGATGGCCTTTACCAGGGTCTCAGCACTGCCACCAAGGACACCTATGATGCCCTGCATATG
CAGACCCTGGCCCCTCGCACGGTACCGCGGGCCCGGGATCCACCGGTCGCCACCATGGTGAGCAAGGGCG
AGGAGCTGTTCACCGGGGTGGTGCCCATCCTGGTCGAGCTGGACGGCGACGTAAACGGCCACAAGTTCAG
CGTGTCCGGCGAGGGCGAGGGCGATGCCACCTACGGCAAGCTGACCCTGAAGTTCATCTGCACCACCGGC
AAGCTGCCCGTGCCCTGGCCCACCCTCGTGACCACCCTGACCTACGGCGTGCAGTGCTTCAGCCGCTACC
CCGACCACATGAAGCAGCACGACTTCTTCAAGTCCGCCATGCCCGAAGGCTACGTCCAGGAGCGCACCAT
CTTCTTCAAGGACGACGGCAACTACAAGACCCGCGCCGAGGTGAAGTTCGAGGGCGACACCCTGGTGAAC
CGCATCGAGCTGAAGGGCATCGACTTCAAGGAGGACGGCAACATCCTGGGGCACAAGCTGGAGTACAACT
ACAACAGCCACAACGTCTATATCATGGCCGACAAGCAGAAGAACGGCATCAAGGTGAACTTCAAGATCCG
CCACAACATCGAGGACGGCAGCGTGCAGCTCGCCGACCACTACCAGCAGAACACCCCCATCGGCGACGGC
CCCGTGCTGCTGCCCGACAACCACTACCTGAGCACCCAGTCCGCCCTGAGCAAAGACCCCAACGAGAAGC
GCGATCACATGGTCCTGCTGGAGTTCGTGACCGCCGCCGGGATCACTCTCGGCATGGACGAGCTGTACAA
GTAAAGCGGCCGCGACTCTAGATCATAATCAGCCATACCACATTTGTAGAGGTTTTACTTGCTTTAAAAA
ACCTCCCACACCTCCCCCTGAACCTGAAACATAAAATGAATGCAATTGTTGTTGTTAACTTGTTTATTGC
AGCTTATAATGGTTACAAATAAAGCAATAGCATCACAAATTTCACAAATAAAGCATTTTTTTCACTGCAT
TCTAGTTGTGGTTTGTCCAAACTCATCAATGTATCTTAAGGCGTAAATTGTAAGCGTTAATATTTTGTTA
AAATTCGCGTTAAATTTTTGTTAAATCAGCTCATTTTTTAACCAATAGGCCGAAATCGGCAAAATCCCTT
ATAAATCAAAAGAATAGACCGAGATAGGGT
[37 nt withheld, positions 2201-2237]
AAAGAACGTGGACTCCAACGTCAAAGG
[49 nt withheld, positions 2265-2313]
T
[91 nt withheld, positions 2315-2405]
G
[124 nt withheld, positions 2407-2530]
CAGGTGGCACTTTTCGGGGAAATGTGCGCGGAACCCCTATTTGTTTATTTTTCTAAATACATTCAAATAT
GTATCCGCTCATGAGACAATAACCCTGATAAATGCTTCAATAATATTGAAAAAGGAAGAGTCCTGAGGCG
GAAAGAACCAGCTGTGGAATGTGTGTCAGTTAGGGTGTGGAAAGTCCCCAGGCTCCCCAGCAGGCAGAAG
TATGCAAAGCATGCATCTCAATTAGTCAGCAACCAGGTGTGGAAAGTCCCCAGGCTCCCCAGCAGGCAGA
AGTATGCAAAGCATGCATCTCAATTAGTCAGCAACCATAGTCCCGCCCCTAACTCCGCCCATCCCGCCCC
TAACTCCGCCCAGTTCCGCCCATTCTCCGCCCCATGGCTGACTAATTTTTTTTATTTATGCAGAGGCCGA
GGCCGCCTCGGCCTCTGAGCTATTCCAGAAGTAGTGAGGAGGCTTTTTTGGAGGCCTAGGCTTTTGCAAA
GATCGATCAAGAGACAGGATGAGGATCGTTTCGCATGATTGAACAAGATGGATTGCACGCAGGTTCTCCG
GCCGCTTGGGTGGAGAGGCTATTCGGCTATGACTGGGCACAACAGACAATCGGCTGCTCTGATGCCGCCG
TGTTCCGGCTGTCAGCGCAGGGGCGCCCGGTTCTTTTTGTCAAGACCGACCTGTCCGGTGCCCTGAATGA
ACTGCAAGACGAGGCAGCGCGGCTATCGTGGCTGGCCACGACGGGCGTTCCTTGCGCAGCTGTGCTCGAC
GTTGTCACTGAAGCGGGAAGGGACTGGCTGCTATTGGGCGAAGTGCCGGGGCAGGATCTCCTGTCATCTC
ACCTTGCTCCTGCCGAGAAAGTATCCATCATGGCTGATGCAATGCGGCGGCTGCATACGCTTGATCCGGC
TACCTGCCCATTCGACCACCAAGCGAAACATCGCATCGAGCGAGCACGTACTCGGATGGAAGCCGGTCTT
GTCGATCAGGATGATCTGGACGAAGAGCATCAGGGGCTCGCGCCAGCCGAACTGTTCGCCAGGCTCAAGG
CGAGCATGCCCGACGGCGAGGATCTCGTCGTGACCCATGGCGATGCCTGCTTGCCGAATATCATGGTGGA
AAATGGCCGCTTTTCTGGATTCATCGACTGTGGCCGGCTGGGTGTGGCGGACCGCTATCAGGACATAGCG
TTGGCTACCCGTGATATTGCTGAAGAGCTTGGCGGCGAATGGGCTGACCGCTTCCTCGTGCTTTACGGTA
TCGCCGCTCCCGATTCGCAGCGCATCGCCTTCTATCGCCTTCTTGACGAGTTCTTCTGAGCGGGACTCTG
GGGTTCGAAATGACCGACCAAGCGACGCCCAACCTGCCATCACGAGATTTCGATTCCACCGCCGCCTTCT
ATGAAAGGTTGGGCTTCGGAATCGTTTTCCGGGACGCCGGCTGGATGATCCTCCAGCGCGGGGATCTCAT
GCTGGAGTTCTTCGCCCACCCTAGGGGGAGGCTAACTGAAACACGGAAGGAGACAATACCGGAAGGAACC
CGCGCTATGACGGCAATAAAAAGACAGAATAAAACGCACGGTGTTGGGTCGTTTGTTCATAAACGCGGGG
TTCGGTCCCAGGGCTGGCACTCTGTCGATACCCCACCGAGACCCCATTGGGGCCAATACGCCCGCGTTTC
TTCCTTTTCCCCACCCCACCCCCCAAGTTCGGGTGAAGGCCCAGGGCTCGCAGCCAACGTCGGGGCGGCA
GGCCCTGCCATAGCCTCAGGTTACTCATATATACTTTAGATTGATTTAAAACTTCATTTTTAATTTAAAA
GGATCTAGGTGAAGATCCTTTTTGATAATCTCATGACCAAAATCCCTTAACGTGAGTTTTCGTTCCACTG
AGCGTCAGACCCCGTAGAAAAGATCAAAGGATCTTCTTGAGATCCTTTTTTTCTGCGCGTAATCTGCTGC
TTGCAAACAAAAAAACCACCGCTACCAGCGGTGGTTTGTTTGCCGGATCAAGAGCTACCAACTCTTTTTC
CGAAGGTAACTGGCTTCAGCAGAGCGCAGATACCAAATACTGTTCTTCTAGTGTAGCCGTAGTTAGGCCA
CCACTTCAAGAACTCTGTAGCACCGCCTACATACCTCGCTCTGCTAATCCTGTTACCAGTGGCTGCTGCC
AGTGGCGATAAGTCGTGTCTTACCGGGTTGGACTCAAGACGATAGTTACCGGATAAGGCGCAGCGGTCGG
GCTGAACGGGGGGTTCGTGCACACAGCCCAGCTTGGAGCGAACGACCTACACCGAACTGAGATACCTACA
GCGTGAGCTATGAGAAAGCGCCACGCTTCCCGAAGGGAGAAAGGCGGACAGGTATCCGGTAAGCGGCAGG
GTCGGAACAGGAGAGCGCACGAGGGAGCTTCCAGGGGGAAACGCCTGGTATCTTTATAGTCCTGTCGGGT
TTCGCCACCTCTGACTTGAGCGTCGATTTTTGTGATGCTCGTCAGGGGGGCGGAGCCTATGGAAAAACGC
CAGCAACGCGGCCTTTTTACGGTTCCTGGCCTTTTGCTGGCCTTTTGCTCACATGTTCTTTCCTGCGTTA
TCCCCTGATTCTGTGGATAACCGTATTACCGCCATGCATTAGTTATTAATAGTAATCAATTACGGGGTCA
TTAGTTCATAGCCCATATATGGAGTTCCG
Features (pLannotate 1.2.2; 17 found; start..end, strand, type, name):
      1..304     +  enhancer       CMV enhancer: human cytomegalovirus immediate early enhancer
    305..508     +  promoter       CMV promoter: human cytomegalovirus (CMV) immediate early promoter
    531..576     +  misc_feature   MCS (fragment): multiple cloning site
    577..1068    +  CDS            Cd247: CD3Z_MOUSE - Also known as Cd3z, Tcrz. Experimental evidence at protein level: Swiss-Prot protein existence level 1. Part of the TCR-CD3 complex present on T-lymphocyte cell surface that plays an essential role in adaptive immune response. When antigen presenting cells (APCs) activate T-cell receptor (TCR), TCR- mediated signals are transmitted across the cell membrane by the CD3 chains CD3D, CD3E, CD3G and CD3Z. All CD3 chains contain immunoreceptor tyrosine-based activation motifs (ITAMs) in their cytoplasmic domain. Upon TCR engagement, these motifs become phosphorylated by Src family prote
   1069..1097    +  misc_feature   MCS (fragment): multiple cloning site
   1105..1824    +  CDS            EGFP: the original enhanced GFP (Yang et al., 1996) mammalian codon-optimized
   1841..1924    +  CDS            large T antigen (fragment): large T antigen from SV40 (simian virus 40)
   1947..2068    +  polyA_signal   SV40 poly(A) signal: SV40 polyadenylation signal
   2102..2530    -  rep_origin     f1 ori (sequence partly withheld): f1 bacteriophage origin of replication; arrow indicates direction of (+) strand synthesis
   2557..2661    +  promoter       AmpR promoter: bla
   2663..3020    +  promoter       SV40 promoter: SV40 enhancer and early promoter
   3055..3849    +  CDS            NeoR/KanR: aminoglycoside phosphotransferase from Tn5; aph(3')-II (or nptII); confers resistance to neomycin, kanamycin, and G418 (Geneticin®)
   3870..4022    +  CDS            ble (fragment): BLE_KLEPN - Experimental evidence at protein level: Swiss-Prot protein existence level 1. Binding protein with a strong affinity to the bleomycin family of antibiotics. Binds to CL990; an antimitotic-antibiotic compound. From Klebsiella pneumoniae.
   4081..4128    +  polyA_signal   HSV TK poly(A) signal: herpes simplex virus thymidine kinase polyadenylation signal (Cole and Stacy, 1985)
   4219..4235    -  polyA_signal   bGH poly(A) signal (fragment): bovine growth hormone polyadenylation signal
   4457..5045    +  rep_origin     ori: high-copy-number ColE1/pMB1/pBR322/pUC origin of replication
   5160..5219    +  enhancer       CMV enhancer (fragment): human cytomegalovirus immediate early enhancer
