[The description below was written by a language model from this plasmid's Addgene catalogue record and pLannotate feature annotations shown in this document.]
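Description:
pEGFPN1zetawt.15 is a mammalian expression plasmid built on the Clontech pEGFP-N1 backbone that produces the wild-type mouse T-cell receptor zeta chain (Cd247, also called CD3 zeta) fused at its C-terminus to EGFP. The sequenced plasmid is about 5.2 kb. It replicates in E. coli at high copy from a ColE1/pUC-type origin and also carries an f1 phage origin. Selection relies on a single Tn5 NeoR/KanR aminoglycoside phosphotransferase gene placed behind tandem bacterial (bla) and SV40 early promoters and terminated by the HSV TK polyadenylation signal. It therefore gives kanamycin resistance in bacteria and G418 resistance in transfected mammalian cells. The short large T antigen, ble and bGH poly(A) fragments in the annotation appear to be partial matches to backbone sequence rather than functional elements.

The expression cassette consists of the human CMV immediate early enhancer and promoter, a remnant of the multiple cloning site, the Cd247 coding sequence, a short stretch of residual polylinker, then the mammalian codon-optimised EGFP coding sequence and the SV40 polyadenylation signal. The zeta chain is the ITAM-bearing signalling subunit of the TCR-CD3 complex, and its cytoplasmic tyrosine motifs are phosphorylated after receptor engagement. With GFP on the cytoplasmic C-terminal end, the chain's expression and localisation can be followed by fluorescence in transfected cells. The record gives the purpose simply as expressing a TCR zeta-GFP fusion. The insert was introduced by restriction cloning, but the sites used are not stated.
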