Addgene plasmid #109291: pEGFPN1zetawt.15
Purpose: Express TCR zeta-GFP fusion protein
Depositing lab: Nicolai van Oers. Depositing organization: University of Texas Southwestern Medical Center.
Backbone
  Vector backbone: pEGFPN1
  Backbone manufacturer: Clontech
  Backbone size w/o insert (bp): 4700
  Vector type: Mammalian Expression
Growth in bacteria
  Bacterial resistance: Kanamycin, 50 μg/mL
  Growth temperature: 37°C
  Growth strain: DH5alpha
  Copy number: High Copy
Gene/Insert
  Gene/Insert name: TCR zeta
  Species: M. musculus (mouse)
  Mutation: WT
  Entrez Gene: Cd247 (a.k.a. 4930549J05Rik, A430104F18Rik, Cd3, Cd3-eta, Cd3-zeta, Cd3h, Cd3z, Cd3zeta, T3z, Tcrk, Tcrz)
  Promoter: CMV
  Cloning method: Restriction Enzyme; 5′ cloning site Unknown (unknown if destroyed)
  Sequencing primers: 5′ CMV-F
Terms and licenses: Academic/Nonprofit Terms; Industry Terms: Not Available to Industry
How to cite: pEGFPN1zetawt.15 was a gift from Nicolai van Oers (Addgene plasmid # 109291 ; http://n2t.net/addgene:109291 ; RRID:Addgene_109291)
